Addgene plasmid #54721: mCerulean3-Lifeact-7
Purpose: Localization: Actin, Excitation: 433, Emission: 475
Depositing lab: Michael Davidson. Depositing organization: Florida State University, Tallahassee. Publication: An improved cerulean fluorescent protein with enhanced brightness and reduced reversible photoswitching. Markwardt ML, Kremers GJ, Kraft CA, Ray K, Cranfill PJ, Wilson KA, Day RN, Wachter RM, Davidson MW, Rizzo MA. PLoS One. 2011 . 6(3):e17896. 10.1371/journal.pone.0017896 PubMed 21479270.
Backbone
  Vector backbone: mCerulean3-Lifeact
  Backbone size w/o insert (bp): 4800
  Vector type: Mammalian Expression
  Selectable markers: Neomycin (select with G418)
  Backbone size (bp): 4800
  Tag / fusion protein: mCerulean3 (C terminal on backbone)
Growth in bacteria
  Bacterial resistance: Kanamycin, 50 μg/mL
  Growth temperature: 37°C
  Growth strain: DH5alpha
  Copy number: High Copy
Gene/Insert
  Gene/Insert name: Lifeact-mCerulean3
  Tag / fusion protein: mCerulean3 (C terminal on backbone)
Terms and licenses: Academic/Nonprofit Terms; Industry Terms: Not Available to Industry
Depositor comments: . Excitation = 433; Emission = 475
How to cite: mCerulean3-Lifeact-7 was a gift from Michael Davidson (Addgene plasmid # 54721 ; http://n2t.net/addgene:54721 ; RRID:Addgene_54721)
