[The description below was written by a language model from this plasmid's Addgene catalogue record and pLannotate feature annotations shown in this document.]
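Description:
mCerulean3-Lifeact-7 is a mammalian expression plasmid of about 4.7 kb that produces a cyan fluorescent marker for filamentous actin. Its layout matches the common N1-type fluorescent protein vectors. A high-copy ColE1/pUC origin supports propagation in E. coli, and an f1 origin is also present. A single Tn5 NeoR/KanR cassette is preceded by both a bacterial (bla) promoter and the SV40 enhancer/early promoter and ends in the HSV TK polyadenylation signal. This dual-promoter arrangement lets the same gene confer kanamycin resistance in bacteria and G418 resistance in transfected mammalian cells. Several short annotations are probably remnants or sequence-similarity hits rather than functional parts: the ble fragment, the bGH poly(A) fragment, and the SV40 large T antigen fragment beside the SV40 poly(A) region.

The expression cassette is driven by the human CMV immediate early enhancer and promoter and terminated by the SV40 poly(A) signal. It encodes a short fragment of the yeast actin-binding protein Abp140, known as the Lifeact peptide, followed directly by mCerulean3, so the fluorescent protein sits at the C terminus of the fusion. The "7" in the name may refer to a linker length, but the record does not explain it. Lifeact binds F-actin, so the fusion labels actin structures in living cells. mCerulean3 is a monomeric cyan variant derived from Aequorea victoria, and the associated publication describes it as brighter and less prone to reversible photoswitching than earlier cerulean proteins. The recorded excitation and emission are 433 and 475 nm. The construct is used to visualise actin localization by fluorescence microscopy in transiently transfected or G418-selected mammalian cells.
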