Features (pLannotate 1.2.2; 15 found; start..end, strand, type, name):
      1..304     +  enhancer       CMV enhancer: human cytomegalovirus immediate early enhancer
    305..508     +  promoter       CMV promoter: human cytomegalovirus (CMV) immediate early promoter
    543..614     +  CDS            ABP140 (fragment): AB140_YEAST - Also known as TRM140. Experimental evidence at protein level: Swiss-Prot protein existence level 1. S-adenosyl-L-methionine-dependent methyltransferase that mediates N(3)-methylcytidine modification of residue 32 of the tRNA anticodon loop of tRNA(Thr) and tRNA(Ser). Binds F-actin and shows weak F-actin cross-linking activity. From Saccharomyces cerevisiae (strain ATCC 204508 / S288c) (Baker's yeast).
    615..1331    +  CDS            mCerulean3: mCerulean3 is a basic (constitutively fluorescent) cyan fluorescent protein published in 2011, derived from Aequorea victoria. It is reported to be a somewhat slowly-maturing monomer with very low acid sensitivity.
   1351..1434    +  CDS            large T antigen (fragment): large T antigen from SV40 (simian virus 40)
   1457..1578    +  polyA_signal   SV40 poly(A) signal: SV40 polyadenylation signal
   1612..2040    -  rep_origin     f1 ori (sequence partly withheld): f1 bacteriophage origin of replication; arrow indicates direction of (+) strand synthesis
   2067..2171    +  promoter       AmpR promoter: bla
   2173..2530    +  promoter       SV40 promoter: SV40 enhancer and early promoter
   2565..3359    +  CDS            NeoR/KanR: aminoglycoside phosphotransferase from Tn5; aph(3')-II (or nptII); confers resistance to neomycin, kanamycin, and G418 (Geneticin®)
   3380..3532    +  CDS            ble (fragment): BLE_KLEPN - Experimental evidence at protein level: Swiss-Prot protein existence level 1. Binding protein with a strong affinity to the bleomycin family of antibiotics. Binds to CL990; an antimitotic-antibiotic compound. From Klebsiella pneumoniae.
   3591..3638    +  polyA_signal   HSV TK poly(A) signal: herpes simplex virus thymidine kinase polyadenylation signal (Cole and Stacy, 1985)
   3729..3745    -  polyA_signal   bGH poly(A) signal (fragment): bovine growth hormone polyadenylation signal
   3967..4555    +  rep_origin     ori: high-copy-number ColE1/pMB1/pBR322/pUC origin of replication
   4670..4729    +  enhancer       CMV enhancer (fragment): human cytomegalovirus immediate early enhancer
>Addgene plasmid #54721 | mCerulean3-Lifeact-7 | addgene full sequence | sequence record 314087 | Addgene NGS Result
CGTTACATAACTTACGGTAAATGGCCCGCCTGGCTGACCGCCCAACGACCCCCGCCCATTGACGTCAATA
ATGACGTATGTTCCCATAGTAACGCCAATAGGGACTTTCCATTGACGTCAATGGGTGGAGTATTTACGGT
AAACTGCCCACTTGGCAGTACATCAAGTGTATCATATGCCAAGTACGCCCCCTATTGACGTCAATGACGG
TAAATGGCCCGCCTGGCATTATGCCCAGTACATGACCTTATGGGACTTTCCTACTTGGCAGTACATCTAC
GTATTAGTCATCGCTATTACCATGGTGATGCGGTTTTGGCAGTACATCAATGGGCGTGGATAGCGGTTTG
ACTCACGGGGATTTCCAAGTCTCCACCCCATTGACGTCAATGGGAGTTTGTTTTGGCACCAAAATCAACG
GGACTTTCCAAAATGTCGTAACAACTCCGCCCCATTGACGCAAATGGGCGGTAGGCGTGTACGGTGGGAG
GTCTATATAAGCAGAGCTGGTTTAGTGAACCGTCAGATCCGCTAGCGCCACCATGGGCGTGGCCGACTTG
ATCAAGAAGTTCGAGTCCATCTCCAAGGAGGAGGGGGATCCACCGGTCGCCACCATGGTGAGCAAGGGCG
AGGAGCTGTTCACCGGGGTGGTGCCCATCCTGGTCGAGCTGGACGGCGACGTAAACGGCCACAAGTTCAG
CGTGTCCGGCGAGGGCGAGGGCGATGCCACCTACGGCAAGCTGACCCTGAAGTTCATCTGCACCACCGGC
AAGCTGCCCGTGCCCTGGCCCACCCTCGTGACCACCCTGAGCTGGGGCGTGCAGTGCTTCGCCCGCTACC
CCGACCACATGAAGCAGCACGACTTCTTCAAGTCCGCCATGCCCGAAGGCTACGTCCAGGAGCGCACCAT
CTTCTTCAAGGACGACGGCAACTACAAGACCCGCGCCGAGGTGAAGTTCGAGGGCGACACCCTGGTGAAC
CGCATCGAGCTGAAGGGCATCGACTTCAAGGAGGACGGCAACATCCTGGGGCACAAGCTGGAGTACAACG
CCATCCACGGCAACGTCTATATCACCGCCGACAAGCAGAAGAACGGCATCAAGGCCAACTTCGGCCTCAA
CTGCAACATCGAGGACGGCAGCGTGCAGCTCGCCGACCACTACCAGCAGAACACCCCCATCGGCGACGGC
CCCGTGCTGCTGCCCGACAACCACTACCTGAGCACCCAGTCCAAGCTGAGCAAAGACCCCAACGAGAAGC
GCGATCACATGGTCCTGCTGGAGTTCGTGACCGCCGCCGGGATCACTCTCGGCATGGACGAGCTGTACAA
GTAAAGCGGCCGCGACTCTAGATCATAATCAGCCATACCACATTTGTAGAGGTTTTACTTGCTTTAAAAA
ACCTCCCACACCTCCCCCTGAACCTGAAACATAAAATGAATGCAATTGTTGTTGTTAACTTGTTTATTGC
AGCTTATAATGGTTACAAATAAAGCAATAGCATCACAAATTTCACAAATAAAGCATTTTTTTCACTGCAT
TCTAGTTGTGGTTTGTCCAAACTCATCAATGTATCTTAAGGCGTAAATTGTAAGCGTTAATATTTTGTTA
AAATTCGCGTTAAATTTTTGTTAAATCAGCTCATTTTTTAACCAATAGGCCGAAATCGGCAAAATCCCTT
ATAAATCAAAAGAATAGACCGAGATAGGGT
[37 nt withheld, positions 1711-1747]
AAAGAACGTGGACTCCAACGTCAAAGG
[49 nt withheld, positions 1775-1823]
T
[91 nt withheld, positions 1825-1915]
G
[124 nt withheld, positions 1917-2040]
CAGGTGGCACTTTTCGGGGAAATGTGCGCGGAACCCCTATTTGTTTATTTTTCTAAATACATTCAAATAT
GTATCCGCTCATGAGACAATAACCCTGATAAATGCTTCAATAATATTGAAAAAGGAAGAGTCCTGAGGCG
GAAAGAACCAGCTGTGGAATGTGTGTCAGTTAGGGTGTGGAAAGTCCCCAGGCTCCCCAGCAGGCAGAAG
TATGCAAAGCATGCATCTCAATTAGTCAGCAACCAGGTGTGGAAAGTCCCCAGGCTCCCCAGCAGGCAGA
AGTATGCAAAGCATGCATCTCAATTAGTCAGCAACCATAGTCCCGCCCCTAACTCCGCCCATCCCGCCCC
TAACTCCGCCCAGTTCCGCCCATTCTCCGCCCCATGGCTGACTAATTTTTTTTATTTATGCAGAGGCCGA
GGCCGCCTCGGCCTCTGAGCTATTCCAGAAGTAGTGAGGAGGCTTTTTTGGAGGCCTAGGCTTTTGCAAA
GATCGATCAAGAGACAGGATGAGGATCGTTTCGCATGATTGAACAAGATGGATTGCACGCAGGTTCTCCG
GCCGCTTGGGTGGAGAGGCTATTCGGCTATGACTGGGCACAACAGACAATCGGCTGCTCTGATGCCGCCG
TGTTCCGGCTGTCAGCGCAGGGGCGCCCGGTTCTTTTTGTCAAGACCGACCTGTCCGGTGCCCTGAATGA
ACTGCAAGACGAGGCAGCGCGGCTATCGTGGCTGGCCACGACGGGCGTTCCTTGCGCAGCTGTGCTCGAC
GTTGTCACTGAAGCGGGAAGGGACTGGCTGCTATTGGGCGAAGTGCCGGGGCAGGATCTCCTGTCATCTC
ACCTTGCTCCTGCCGAGAAAGTATCCATCATGGCTGATGCAATGCGGCGGCTGCATACGCTTGATCCGGC
TACCTGCCCATTCGACCACCAAGCGAAACATCGCATCGAGCGAGCACGTACTCGGATGGAAGCCGGTCTT
GTCGATCAGGATGATCTGGACGAAGAGCATCAGGGGCTCGCGCCAGCCGAACTGTTCGCCAGGCTCAAGG
CGAGCATGCCCGACGGCGAGGATCTCGTCGTGACCCATGGCGATGCCTGCTTGCCGAATATCATGGTGGA
AAATGGCCGCTTTTCTGGATTCATCGACTGTGGCCGGCTGGGTGTGGCGGACCGCTATCAGGACATAGCG
TTGGCTACCCGTGATATTGCTGAAGAGCTTGGCGGCGAATGGGCTGACCGCTTCCTCGTGCTTTACGGTA
TCGCCGCTCCCGATTCGCAGCGCATCGCCTTCTATCGCCTTCTTGACGAGTTCTTCTGAGCGGGACTCTG
GGGTTCGAAATGACCGACCAAGCGACGCCCAACCTGCCATCACGAGATTTCGATTCCACCGCCGCCTTCT
ATGAAAGGTTGGGCTTCGGAATCGTTTTCCGGGACGCCGGCTGGATGATCCTCCAGCGCGGGGATCTCAT
GCTGGAGTTCTTCGCCCACCCTAGGGGGAGGCTAACTGAAACACGGAAGGAGACAATACCGGAAGGAACC
CGCGCTATGACGGCAATAAAAAGACAGAATAAAACGCACGGTGTTGGGTCGTTTGTTCATAAACGCGGGG
TTCGGTCCCAGGGCTGGCACTCTGTCGATACCCCACCGAGACCCCATTGGGGCCAATACGCCCGCGTTTC
TTCCTTTTCCCCACCCCACCCCCCAAGTTCGGGTGAAGGCCCAGGGCTCGCAGCCAACGTCGGGGCGGCA
GGCCCTGCCATAGCCTCAGGTTACTCATATATACTTTAGATTGATTTAAAACTTCATTTTTAATTTAAAA
GGATCTAGGTGAAGATCCTTTTTGATAATCTCATGACCAAAATCCCTTAACGTGAGTTTTCGTTCCACTG
AGCGTCAGACCCCGTAGAAAAGATCAAAGGATCTTCTTGAGATCCTTTTTTTCTGCGCGTAATCTGCTGC
TTGCAAACAAAAAAACCACCGCTACCAGCGGTGGTTTGTTTGCCGGATCAAGAGCTACCAACTCTTTTTC
CGAAGGTAACTGGCTTCAGCAGAGCGCAGATACCAAATACTGTTCTTCTAGTGTAGCCGTAGTTAGGCCA
CCACTTCAAGAACTCTGTAGCACCGCCTACATACCTCGCTCTGCTAATCCTGTTACCAGTGGCTGCTGCC
AGTGGCGATAAGTCGTGTCTTACCGGGTTGGACTCAAGACGATAGTTACCGGATAAGGCGCAGCGGTCGG
GCTGAACGGGGGGTTCGTGCACACAGCCCAGCTTGGAGCGAACGACCTACACCGAACTGAGATACCTACA
GCGTGAGCTATGAGAAAGCGCCACGCTTCCCGAAGGGAGAAAGGCGGACAGGTATCCGGTAAGCGGCAGG
GTCGGAACAGGAGAGCGCACGAGGGAGCTTCCAGGGGGAAACGCCTGGTATCTTTATAGTCCTGTCGGGT
TTCGCCACCTCTGACTTGAGCGTCGATTTTTGTGATGCTCGTCAGGGGGGCGGAGCCTATGGAAAAACGC
CAGCAACGCGGCCTTTTTACGGTTCCTGGCCTTTTGCTGGCCTTTTGCTCACATGTTCTTTCCTGCGTTA
TCCCCTGATTCTGTGGATAACCGTATTACCGCCATGCATTAGTTATTAATAGTAATCAATTACGGGGTCA
TTAGTTCATAGCCCATATATGGAGTTCCG
